Addgene plasmid #13547: pDisplay FLIPE-100u
Depositing lab: Wolf Frommer. Depositing organization: Carnegie Institution for Science. Publication: Detection of glutamate release from neurons by genetically encoded surface-displayed FRET nanosensors. Okumoto S, Looger LL, Micheva KD, Reimer RJ, Smith SJ, Frommer WB. Proc Natl Acad Sci U S A. 2005 Jun 14. 102(24):8740-5. 10.1073/pnas.0503274102 PubMed 15939876.
Backbone
  Vector backbone: pDisplay
  Backbone manufacturer: Invitrogen
  Backbone size w/o insert (bp): 5325
  Vector type: Mammalian Expression
  Selectable markers: Neomycin (select with G418)
Growth in bacteria
  Bacterial resistance: Ampicillin, 100 μg/mL
  Growth temperature: 37°C
  Growth strain: DH5alpha
  Copy number: High Copy
Gene/Insert
  Gene/Insert name: FLIP-E S118W (alt names: ECFP-ybeJ-Venus; Glutamate/aspartate binding protein; gltI)
  Species: E. coli
  Insert size (bp): 2400
  Mutation: S118W in binding protein
  GenBank ID: NP_415188
  Tag / fusion protein: ECFP (N terminal on insert); Venus (C terminal on insert)
  Cloning method: Restriction Enzyme; 5′ cloning site XmaI (not destroyed); 3′ cloning site SalI (not destroyed)
  Sequencing primers: 5′ N/A
Resource information
  A portion of this plasmid was derived from a plasmid made by: Venus is from Dr. Atsushi Miyawaki. Please ask Dr. Miyawaki for permission to use Venus in another vector.
Terms and licenses: Academic/Nonprofit Terms; Industry Terms: Not Available to Industry
Depositor comments: For more information, see http://carnegiedpb.stanford.edu/research/frommer/nanosensors/index.html
How to cite: pDisplay FLIPE-100u was a gift from Wolf Frommer (Addgene plasmid # 13547 ; http://n2t.net/addgene:13547 ; RRID:Addgene_13547)
