[The description below was written by a language model from this plasmid's Addgene catalogue record and pLannotate feature annotations shown in this document.]
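Description:
pDisplay FLIPE-100u is a mammalian expression plasmid built on the pDisplay backbone, a vector designed to route a recombinant protein through the secretory pathway and anchor it on the outer face of the plasma membrane. It is maintained in E. coli as a high-copy plasmid through a ColE1/pUC-type origin with ampicillin selection (AmpR). An f1 origin is also present. An SV40 early promoter drives a NeoR/KanR cassette with an HSV TK polyadenylation signal, allowing G418 selection of transfected mammalian cells.

The payload is a genetically encoded FRET nanosensor for glutamate. The CMV enhancer/promoter, followed by a T7 promoter, drives a single open reading frame that begins with the mouse Igκ leader peptide and an HA epitope sequence. Next comes ECFP, then the E. coli periplasmic glutamate/aspartate binding protein gltI (ybeJ), and then a yellow fluorescent protein that the catalogue identifies as Venus, although the automated annotation labels it EYFP. The frame ends in the PDGFRβ transmembrane domain and is terminated by the bGH polyadenylation signal. The sensor cassette of about 2.4 kb was inserted between XmaI and SalI sites.

Ligand binding to the central binding protein alters energy transfer between the cyan donor and yellow acceptor, so the emission ratio reports glutamate concentration. The binding protein carries an S118W substitution. The "100u" in the name presumably denotes this variant's affinity class, though the record does not state a value. According to the associated publication, surface-displayed sensors of this family were used to detect glutamate release from neurons, with the sensor facing the extracellular space.
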