Features (pLannotate 1.2.2; 22 found; start..end, strand, type, name):
     10..389     +  enhancer       CMV enhancer: human cytomegalovirus immediate early enhancer
    390..593     +  promoter       CMV promoter: human cytomegalovirus (CMV) immediate early promoter
    589..622     +  LTR            5' LTR (truncated) (fragment): truncated 5' long terminal repeat (LTR) from HIV-1
    638..656     +  promoter       T7 promoter: promoter for bacteriophage T7 RNA polymerase
    737..799     +  sig_peptide    Igκ leader: leader sequence from mouse immunoglobulin κ light chain
    799..822     +  CDS            3xHA (fragment): three tandem HA epitope tags
    854..1570    +  CDS            ECFP: ECFP is a basic (constitutively fluorescent) cyan fluorescent protein published in 1996, derived from Aequorea victoria. It has low acid sensitivity.
   1586..2410    +  CDS            gltI (fragment): GLTI_ECOLI - Also known as ybeJ, yzzK. Experimental evidence at protein level: Swiss-Prot protein existence level 1. Part of the ABC transporter complex GltIJKL involved in glutamate and aspartate uptake. Binds to both glutamate and aspartate. From Escherichia coli (strain K12).
   2429..3145    +  CDS            EYFP: EYFP is a basic (constitutively fluorescent) green/yellow fluorescent protein published in 1996, derived from Aequorea victoria. It is reported to be a very rapidly-maturing weak dimer with high acid sensitivity.
   3185..3331    +  CDS            PDGFRβ TM domain: transmembrane domain from platelet derived growth factor receptor beta
   3359..3583    +  polyA_signal   bGH poly(A) signal: bovine growth hormone polyadenylation signal
   3587..3605    +  promoter       SV40 promoter (fragment): SV40 enhancer and early promoter
   3715..4303    -  rep_origin     ori: high-copy-number ColE1/pMB1/pBR322/pUC origin of replication
   4525..4541    +  polyA_signal   bGH poly(A) signal (fragment): bovine growth hormone polyadenylation signal
   4632..4679    -  polyA_signal   HSV TK poly(A) signal: herpes simplex virus thymidine kinase polyadenylation signal (Cole and Stacy, 1985)
   4738..4890    -  CDS            ble (fragment): BLE_KLEPN - Experimental evidence at protein level: Swiss-Prot protein existence level 1. Binding protein with a strong affinity to the bleomycin family of antibiotics. Binds to CL990; an antimitotic-antibiotic compound. From Klebsiella pneumoniae.
   4911..5699    -  CDS            NeoR/KanR: aminoglycoside phosphotransferase confers resistance to neomycin, kanamycin, and G418 (Geneticin®)
   5734..6094    -  promoter       SV40 promoter: SV40 enhancer and early promoter
   6096..6113    -  promoter       AmpR promoter (fragment): bla
   6154..7014    -  CDS            AmpR: β-lactamase; bla; confers resistance to ampicillin, carbenicillin, and related antibiotics
   7015..7119    -  promoter       AmpR promoter: bla
   7146..7574    +  rep_origin     f1 ori (sequence partly withheld): f1 bacteriophage origin of replication; arrow indicates direction of (+) strand synthesis
>Addgene plasmid #13547 | pDisplay FLIPE-100u | depositor full sequence | sequence record 7673 | Author sequence
GCGCGCGTTGACATTGATTATTGACTAGTTATTAATAGTAATCAATTACGGGGTCATTAGTTCATAGCCC
ATATATGGAGTTCCGCGTTACATAACTTACGGTAAATGGCCCGCCTGGCTGACCGCCCAACGACCCCCGC
CCATTGACGTCAATAATGACGTATGTTCCCATAGTAACGCCAATAGGGACTTTCCATTGACGTCAATGGG
TGGACTATTTACGGTAAACTGCCCACTTGGCAGTACATCAAGTGTATCATATGCCAAGTACGCCCCCTAT
TGACGTCAATGACGGTAAATGGCCCGCCTGGCATTATGCCCAGTACATGACCTTATGGGACTTTCCTACT
TGGCAGTACATCTACGTATTAGTCATCGCTATTACCATGGTGATGCGGTTTTGGCAGTACATCAATGGGC
GTGGATAGCGGTTTGACTCACGGGGATTTCCAAGTCTCCACCCCATTGACGTCAATGGGAGTTTGTTTTG
GCACCAAAATCAACGGGACTTTCCAAAATGTCGTAACAACTCCGCCCCATTGACGCAAATGGGCGGTAGG
CGTGTACGGTGGGAGGTCTATATAAGCAGAGCTCTCTGGCTAACTAGAGAACCCACTGCTTACTGGCTTA
TCGAAATTAATACGACTCACTATAGGGAGACCCAAGCTTGGTACCGAGCTCGGATCCACTAGTAACGGCC
GCCAGTGTGCTGGAATTCGGCTTGGGGATATCCACCATGGAGACAGACACACTCCTGCTATGGGTACTGC
TGCTCTGGGTTCCAGGTTCCACTGGTGACTATCCATATGATGTTCCAGATTATGCTGGGGCCCAGCCGGC
CAGATCTCCCGGGATGGTGAGCAAGGGCGAGGAGCTGTTCACCGGGGTGGTGCCCATCCTGGTCGAGCTG
GACGGCGACGTAAACGGCCACAAGTTCAGCGTGTCCGGCGAGGGCGAGGGCGATGCCACCTACGGCAAGC
TGACCCTGAAGTTCATCTGCACCACCGGCAAGCTGCCCGTGCCCTGGCCCACCCTCGTGACCACCCTGAC
CTGGGGCGTGCAGTGCTTCAGCCGCTACCCCGACCACATGAAGCAGCACGACTTCTTCAAGTCCGCCATG
CCCGAAGGCTACGTCCAGGAGCGCACCATCTTCTTCAAGGACGACGGCAACTACAAGACCCGCGCCGAGG
TGAAGTTCGAGGGCGACACCCTGGTGAACCGCATCGAGCTGAAGGGCATCGACTTCAAGGAGGACGGCAA
CATCCTGGGGCACAAGCTGGAGTACAACTACATCAGCCACAACGTCTATATCACCGCCGACAAGCAGAAG
AACGGCATCAAGGCCAACTTCAAGATCCGCCACAACATCGAGGACGGCAGCGTGCAGCTCGCCGACCACT
ACCAGCAGAACACCCCCATCGGCGACGGCCCCGTGCTGCTGCCCGACAACCACTACCTGAGCACCCAGTC
CGCCCTGAGCAAAGACCCCAACGAGAAGCGCGATCACATGGTCCTGCTGGAGTTCGTGACCGCCGCCGGG
ATCACTCTCGGCATGGACGAGCTGTACAAGGGTGGTACCGGAGGCGCCGCAGGCAGCACGCTGGACAAAA
TCGCCAAAAACGGTGTGATTGTCGTCGGTCACCGTGAATCTTCAGTGCCTTTCTCTTATTACGACAATCA
GCAAAAAGTGGTGGGTTACTCGCAGGATTACTCCAACGCCATTGTTGAAGCAGTGAAAAAGAAACTCAAC
AAACCGGACTTGCAGGTAAAACTGATTCCGATTACCTGGCAAAACCGTATTCCACTGCTGCAAAACGGCA
CTTTCGATTTTGAATGTGGTTCTACCACCAACAACGTCGAACGCCAAAAACAGGCGGCTTTCTCTGACAC
TATTTTCGTGGTCGGTACGCGCCTGTTGACCAAAAAGGGTGGCGATATCAAAGATTTTGCCAACCTGAAA
GACAAAGCCGTAGTCGTCACTTCCGGCACTACCTCTGAAGTTTTGCTCAACAAACTGAATGAAGAGCAAA
AAATGAATATGCGCATCATCAGCGCCAAAGATCACGGTGACTCTTTCCGCACCCTGGAAAGCGGTCGTGC
CGTTGCCTTTATGATGGATGACGCTCTGCTGGCCGGTGAACGTGCGAAAGCGAAGAAACCAGACAACTGG
GAAATCGTCGGCAAGCCGCAGTCTCAGGAGGCCTACGGTTGTATGTTGCGTAAAGATGATCCGCAGTTCA
AAAAGCTGATGGATGACACCATCGCTCAGGTGCAGACCTCCGGTGAAGCGGAAAAATGGTTTGATAAGTG
GTTCAAAAATCCAATTCCGCCGAAAAACCTGAACATGAATTTCGAACTGTCAGACGAAATGAAAGCACTG
TTCAAAGAACCGAATGACAAGGCACTGAACGGCGCCGGTACCGGTGGAATGGTGAGCAAGGGCGAGGAGC
TGTTCACCGGGGTGGTGCCCATCCTGGTCGAGCTGGACGGCGACGTAAACGGCCACAAGTTCAGCGTGTC
CGGCGAGGGCGAGGGCGATGCCACCTACGGCAAGCTGACCCTGAAGTTCATCTGCACCACCGGCAAGCTG
CCCGTGCCCTGGCCCACCCTCGTGACCACCTTCGGCTACGGCCTGCAGTGCTTCGCCCGCTACCCCGACC
ACATGAAGCAGCACGACTTCTTCAAGTCCGCCATGCCCGAAGGCTACGTCCAGGAGCGCACCATCTTCTT
CAAGGACGACGGCAACTACAAGACCCGCGCCGAGGTGAAGTTCGAGGGCGACACCCTGGTGAACCGCATC
GAGCTGAAGGGCATCGACTTCAAGGAGGACGGCAACATCCTGGGGCACAAGCTGGAGTACAACTACAACA
GCCACAACGTCTATATCATGGCCGACAAGCAGAAGAACGGCATCAAGGTGAACTTCAAGATCCGCCACAA
CATCGAGGACGGCAGCGTGCAGCTCGCCGACCACTACCAGCAGAACACCCCCATCGGCGACGGCCCCGTG
CTGCTGCCCGACAACCACTACCTGAGCTACCAGTCCGCCCTGAGCAAAGACCCCAACGAGAAGCGCGATC
ACATGGTCCTGCTGGAGTTCGTGACCGCCGCCGGGATCACTCTCGGCATGGACGAGCTGTACAAGGTCGA
CGAACAAAAACTCATCTCAGAAGAGGATCTGAATGCTGTGGGCCAGGACACGCAGGAGGTCATCGTGGTG
CCACACTCCTTGCCCTTTAAGGTGGTGGTGATCTCAGCCATCCTGGCCCTGGTGGTGCTCACCATCATCT
CCCTTATCATCCTCATCATGCTTTGGCAGAAGAAGCCACGTTAGGCGGCCGCTCGAGATCAGCCTCGACT
GTGCCTTCTAGTTGCCAGCCATCTGTTGTTTGCCCCTCCCCCGTGCCTTCCTTGACCCTGGAAGGTGCCA
CTCCCACTGTCCTTTCCTAATAAAATGAGGAAATTGCATCGCATTGTCTGAGTAGGTGTCATTCTATTCT
GGGGGGTGGGGTGGGGCAGGACAGCAAGGGGGAGGATTGGGAAGACAATAGCAGGCATGCTGGGGATGCG
GTGGGCTCTATGGCTTCTGAGGCGGAAAGAACCAGTGGCGGTAATACGGTTATCCACAGAATCAGGGGAT
AACGCAGGAAAGAACATGTGAGCAAAAGGCCAGCAAAAGGCCAGGAACCGTAAAAAGGCCGCGTTGCTGG
CGTTTTTCCATAGGCTCCGCCCCCCTGACGAGCATCACAAAAATCGACGCTCAAGTCAGAGGTGGCGAAA
CCCGACAGGACTATAAAGATACCAGGCGTTTCCCCCTGGAAGCTCCCTCGTGCGCTCTCCTGTTCCGACC
CTGCCGCTTACCGGATACCTGTCCGCCTTTCTCCCTTCGGGAAGCGTGGCGCTTTCTCATAGCTCACGCT
GTAGGTATCTCAGTTCGGTGTAGGTCGTTCGCTCCAAGCTGGGCTGTGTGCACGAACCCCCCGTTCAGCC
CGACCGCTGCGCCTTATCCGGTAACTATCGTCTTGAGTCCAACCCGGTAAGACACGACTTATCGCCACTG
GCAGCAGCCACTGGTAACAGGATTAGCAGAGCGAGGTATGTAGGCGGTGCTACAGAGTTCTTGAAGTGGT
GGCCTAACTACGGCTACACTAGAAGGACAGTATTTGGTATCTGCGCTCTGCTGAAGCCAGTTACCTTCGG
AAAAAGAGTTGGTAGCTCTTGATCCGGCAAACAAACCACCGCTGGTAGCGGTGGTTTTTTTGTTTGCAAG
CAGCAGATTACGCGCAGAAAAAAAGGATCTCAAGAAGATCCTTTGATCTTTTCTACGGGGTCTGACGCTC
AGTGGAACGAAAACTCACGTTAAGGGATTTTGGTCATGAGATTATCAAAAAGGATCTTCACCTAGATCCT
TTTAAATTAAAAATGAAGTTTTAAATCAATCTAAAGTATATATGAGTAACCTGAGGCTATGGCAGGGCCT
GCCGCCCCGACGTTGGCTGCGAGCCCTGGGCCTTCACCCGAACTTGGGGGGTGGGGTGGGGAAAAGGAAG
AAACGCGGGCGTATTGGCCCCAATGGGGTCTCGGTGGGGTATCGACAGAGTGCCAGCCCTGGGACCGAAC
CCCGCGTTTATGAACAAACGACCCAACACCGTGCGTTTTATTCTGTCTTTTTATTGCCGTCATAGCGCGG
GTTCCTTCCGGTATTGTCTCCTTCCGTGTTTCAGTTAGCCTCCCCCTAGGGTGGGCGAAGAACTCCAGCA
TGAGATCCCCGCGCTGGAGGATCATCCAGCCGGCGTCCCGGAAAACGATTCCGAAGCCCAACCTTTCATA
GAAGGCGGCGGTGGAATCGAAATCTCGTGATGGCAGGTTGGGCGTCGCTTGGTCGGTCATTTCGAACCCC
AGAGTCCCGCTCAGAAGAACTCGTCAAGAAGGCGATAGAAGGCGATGCGCTGCGAATCGGGAGCGGCGAT
ACCGTAAAGCACGAGGAAGCGGTCAGCCCATTCGCCGCCAAGCTCTTCAGCAATATCACGGGTAGCCAAC
GCTATGTCCTGATAGCGGTCCGCCACACCCAGCCGGCCACAGTCGATGAATCCAGAAAAGCGGCCATTTT
CCACCATGATATTCGGCAAGCAGGCATCGCCATGGGTCACGACGAGATCCTCGCCGTCGGGCATGCTCGC
CTTGAGCCTGGCGAACAGTTCGGCTGGCGCGAGCCCCTGATGCTCTTGATCATCCTGATCGACAAGACCG
GCTTCCATCCGAGTACGTGCTCGCTCGATGCGATGTTTCGCTTGGTGGTCGAATGGGCAGGTAGCCGGAT
CAAGCGTATGCAGCCGCCGCATTGCATCAGCCATGATGGATACTTTCTCGGCAGGAGCAAGGTGAGATGA
CAGGAGATCCTGCCCCGGCACTTCGCCCAATAGCAGCCAGTCCCTTCCCGCTTCAGTGACAACGTCGAGC
ACAGCTGCGCAAGGAACGCCCGTCGTGGCCAGCCACGATAGCCGCGCTGCCTCGTCTTGCAGTTCATTCA
GGGCACCGGACAGGTCGGTCTTGACAAAAAGAACCGGGCGCCCCTGCGCTGACAGCCGGAACACGGCGGC
ATCAGAGCAGCCGATTGTCTGTTGTGCCCAGTCATAGCCGAATAGCCTCTCCACCCAAGCGGCCGGAGAA
CCTGCGTGCAATCCATCTTGTTCAATCATGCGAAACGATCCTCATCCTGTCTCTTGATCGATCTTTGCAA
AAGCCTAGGCCTCCAAAAAAGCCTCCTCACTACTTCTGGAATAGCTCAGAGGCCGAGGAGGCGGCCTCGG
CCTCTGCATAAATAAAAAAAATTAGTCAGCCATGGGGCGGAGAATGGGCGGAACTGGGCGGAGTTAGGGG
CGGGATGGGCGGAGTTAGGGGCGGGACTATGGTTGCTGACTAATTGAGATGCATGCTTTGCATACTTCTG
CCTGCTGGGGAGCCTGGGGACTTTCCACACCTGGTTGCTGACTAATTGAGATGCATGCTTTGCATACTTC
TGCCTGCTGGGGAGCCTGGGGACTTTCCACACCCTAACTGACACACATTCCACAGCTGGTTCTTTCCGCC
TCAGGACTCTTCCTTTTTCAATAAATCAATCTAAAGTATATATGAGTAAACTTGGTCTGACAGTTACCAA
TGCTTAATCAGTGAGGCACCTATCTCAGCGATCTGTCTATTTCGTTCATCCATAGTTGCCTGACTCCCCG
TCGTGTAGATAACTACGATACGGGAGGGCTTACCATCTGGCCCCAGTGCTGCAATGATACCGCGAGACCC
ACGCTCACCGGCTCCAGATTTATCAGCAATAAACCAGCCAGCCGGAAGGGCCGAGCGCAGAAGTGGTCCT
GCAACTTTATCCGCCTCCATCCAGTCTATTAATTGTTGCCGGGAAGCTAGAGTAAGTAGTTCGCCAGTTA
ATAGTTTGCGCAACGTTGTTGCCATTGCTACAGGCATCGTGGTGTCACGCTCGTCGTTTGGTATGGCTTC
ATTCAGCTCCGGTTCCCAACGATCAAGGCGAGTTACATGATCCCCCATGTTGTGCAAAAAAGCGGTTAGC
TCCTTCGGTCCTCCGATCGTTGTCAGAAGTAAGTTGGCCGCAGTGTTATCACTCATGGTTATGGCAGCAC
TGCATAATTCTCTTACTGTCATGCCATCCGTAAGATGCTTTTCTGTGACTGGTGAGTACTCAACCAAGTC
ATTCTGAGAATAGTGTATGCGGCGACCGAGTTGCTCTTGCCCGGCGTCAATACGGGATAATACCGCGCCA
CATAGCAGAACTTTAAAAGTGCTCATCATTGGAAAACGTTCTTCGGGGCGAAAACTCTCAAGGATCTTAC
CGCTGTTGAGATCCAGTTCGATGTAACCCACTCGTGCACCCAACTGATCTTCAGCATCTTTTACTTTCAC
CAGCGTTTCTGGGTGAGCAAAAACAGGAAGGCAAAATGCCGCAAAAAAGGGAATAAGGGCGACACGGAAA
TGTTGAATACTCATACTCTTCCTTTTTCAATATTATTGAAGCATTTATCAGGGTTATTGTCTCATGAGCG
GATACATATTTGAATGTATTTAGAAAAATAAACAAATAGGGGTTCCGCGCACATTTCCCCGAAAAGTGCC
ACCTG
[124 nt withheld, positions 7146-7269]
C
[91 nt withheld, positions 7271-7361]
A
[49 nt withheld, positions 7363-7411]
CCTTTGACGTTGGAGTCCACGTTCTTT
[37 nt withheld, positions 7439-7475]
ACCCTATCTCGGTCTATTCTTTTGATTTATAAGGGATTTTGCCGATTTCGGCCTATTGGTTAAAAAATGA
GCTGATTTAACAAAAATTTAACGCGAATTTTAACAAAATATTAACGCTTACAATTTAC
