>Addgene plasmid #13547 | pDisplay FLIPE-100u | addgene partial sequence | sequence record 19345 | 13547 with FLIPE (TCAAACCATTTTTCCGCTTC)
TGAACTGCGGATCATCTTTACGCAACATACAACCGTAGGCCTCCTGAGACTGCGGCTTGCCGACGATTTC
CCAGTTGTCTGGTTTCTTCGCTTTCGCACGTTCACCGGCCAGCAGAGCGTCATCCATCATAAAGGCAACG
GCACGACCGCTTTCCAGGGTGCGGAAAGAGTCACCGTGATCTTTGGCGCTGATGATGCGCATATTCATTT
TTTGCTCTTCATTCAGTTTGTTGAGCAAAACTTCAGAGGTAGTGCCGGAAGTGACGACTACGGCTTTGTC
TTTCAGGTTGGCAAAATCTTTGATATCGCCACCCTTTTTGGTCAACAGGCGCGTACCGACCACGAAAATA
GTGTCAGAGAAAGCCGCCTGTTTTTGGCGTTCGACGTTGTTGGTGGTAGAACCACATTCAAAATCGAAAG
TGCCGTTTTGCAGCAGTGGAATACGGTTTTGCCAGGTAATCGGAATCAGTTTTACCTGCAAGTCCGGTTT
GTTGAGTTTCTTTTTCACTGCTTCAACAATGGCGTTGGAGTAATCCTGCGAGTAACCCACCACTTTTTGC
TGATTGTCGTAATAAGAGAAAGGCACTGAAGATTCACGGTGACCGACGACAATCACACCGTTTTTGGCGA
TTTTGTCCAGCGTGCTGCCTGCGGCGCCTCCGGTACCACCCTTGTACAGCTCGTCCATGCCGAGAGTGAT
